>Addgene plasmid #120045 | pMaCTag-Z02 | depositor full sequence | sequence record 228119 | pMaCTag-Z02 sequence 4564 bps
GAACGCGGCCGCCAGCTGAAGCTTCGTACGTCAGGTGGAGGAGGTAGTGGCGGAGGCGGATCCAGCGAGC
TGATTAAGGAGAACATGCACATGAAGCTGTACATGGAGGGCACCGTGGACAACCATCACTTCAAGTGCAC
ATCCGAGGGCGAAGGCAAGCCCTACGAGGGCACCCAGACCATGAGAATCAAGGTGGTCGAGGGCGGCCCT
CTCCCCTTCGCCTTCGACATCCTGGCTACTAGCTTCCTCTACGGCAGCAAGACCTTCATCAACCACACCC
AGGGCATCCCCGACTTCTTCAAGCAGTCCTTCCCTGAGGGCTTCACATGGGAGAGAGTCACCACATACGA
AGACGGGGGCGTGCTGACCGCTACCCAGGACACCAGCCTCCAGGACGGCTGCCTCATCTACAACGTCAAG
ATCAGAGGGGTGAACTTCACATCCAACGGCCCTGTGATGCAGAAGAAAACACTCGGCTGGGAGGCCTTCA
CCGAGACGCTGTACCCCGCTGACGGCGGCCTGGAAGGCAGAAACGACATGGCCCTGAAGCTCGTGGGCGG
GAGCCATCTGATCGCAAACATCAAGACCACATATAGATCCAAGAAACCCGCTAAGAACCTCAAGATGCCT
GGCGTCTACTATGTGGACTACAGACTGGAAAGAATCAAGGAGGCCAACAACGAGACCTACGTCGAGCAGC
ACGAGGTGGCAGTGGCCAGATACTGCGACCTCCCTAGCAAACTGGGGCACAAGCTTAATTGAACTAGTAA
CTTGTTTATTGCAGCTTATAATGGTTACAAATAAAGCAATAGCATCACAAATTTCACAAATAAAGCATTT
TTTTCACTGCATTCTAGTTGTGGTTTGTCCAAACTCATCAATGTATCTTAGTCGATATAACTTCGTATAG
CATACATTATACGAAGTTATGTCGACGGTGTGGAAAGTCCCCAGGCTCCCCAGCAGGCAGAAGTATGCAA
AGCATGCATCTCAATTAGTCAGCAACCAGGTGTGGAAAGTCCCCAGGCTCCCCAGCAGGCAGAAGTATGC
AAAGCATGCATCTCAATTAGTCAGCAACCATAGTCCCGCCCCTAACTCCGCCCATCCCGCCCCTAACTCC
GCCCAGTTCCGCCCATTCTCCGCCCCATGGCTGACTAATTTTTTTTATTTATGCAGAGGCCGAGGCCGCC
TCGGCCTCTGAGCTATTCCAGAAGTAGTGAGGAGGCTTTTTTGGAGGCCTAGGCTTTTGCAAAGAATTCG
CCACCATGGCCAAGTTGACCAGTGCCGTTCCGGTGCTCACCGCGCGCGACGTCGCCGGAGCGGTCGAGTT
CTGGACCGACCGGCTCGGGTTCTCCCGGGACTTCGTGGAGGACGACTTCGCCGGTGTGGTCCGGGACGAC
GTGACCCTGTTCATCAGCGCGGTCCAGGACCAGGTGGTGCCGGACAACACCCTGGCCTGGGTGTGGGTGC
GCGGCCTGGACGAGCTGTACGCCGAGTGGTCGGAGGTCGTGTCCACGAACTTCCGGGACGCCTCCGGGCC
GGCCATGACCGAGATCGGCGAGCAGCCGTGGGGGCGGGAGTTCGCCCTGCGCGACCCGGCCGGCAACTGC
GTGCACTTCGTGGCCGAGGAGCAGGACTGACTGCAGCGACTGTGCCTTCTAGTTGCCAGCCATCTGTTGT
TTGCCCCTCCCCCGTGCCTTCCTTGACCCTGGAAGGTGCCACTCCCACTGTCCTTTCCTAATAAAATGAG
GAAATTGCATCGCATTGTCTGAGTAGGTGTCATTCTATTCTGGGGGGTGGGGTGGGGCAGGACAGCAAGG
GGGAGGATTGGGAAGACAATAGCAGGCATGCTGGGGATGCGGTGGGCTCTATGGCTCGAGGAGGGCCTAT
TTCCCATGATTCCTTCATATTTGCATATACGATACAAGGCTGTTAGAGAGATAATTGGAATTAATTTGAC
TGTAAACACAAAGATATTAGTACAAAATACGTGACGTAGAAAGTAATAATTTCTTGGGTAGTTTGCAGTT
TTAAAATTATGTTTTAAAATGGACTATCATATGCTTACCGTAACTTGAAAGTATTTCGATTTCTTGGCTT
TATATATCTTGTGGAAAGGACGAAACACCGATAACTTCGTATAGCATACATTATACGAAGTTATGGTACC
GATGCAGCTAGCCCGCGGATCTGCCGGTCTCCCTATAGTGAGTCGTATTAATTTCGATAAGCCAGGTTAA
CCTGCATTAATGAATCGGCCAACGCGCGGGGAGAGGCGGTTTGCGTATTGGGCGCTCTTCCGCTTCCTCG
CTCACTGACTCGCTGCGCTCGGTCGTTCGGCTGCGGCGAGCGGTATCAGCTCACTCAAAGGCGGTAATAC
GGTTATCCACAGAATCAGGGGATAACGCAGGAAAGAACATGTGAGCAAAAGGCCAGCAAAAGGCCAGGAA
CCGTAAAAAGGCCGCGTTGCTGGCGTTTTTCCATAGGCTCCGCCCCCCTGACGAGCATCACAAAAATCGA
CGCTCAAGTCAGAGGTGGCGAAACCCGACAGGACTATAAAGATACCAGGCGTTTCCCCCTGGAAGCTCCC
TCGTGCGCTCTCCTGTTCCGACCCTGCCGCTTACCGGATACCTGTCCGCCTTTCTCCCTTCGGGAAGCGT
GGCGCTTTCTCAATGCTCACGCTGTAGGTATCTCAGTTCGGTGTAGGTCGTTCGCTCCAAGCTGGGCTGT
GTGCACGAACCCCCCGTTCAGCCCGACCGCTGCGCCTTATCCGGTAACTATCGTCTTGAGTCCAACCCGG
TAAGACACGACTTATCGCCACTGGCAGCAGCCACTGGTAACAGGATTAGCAGAGCGAGGTATGTAGGCGG
TGCTACAGAGTTCTTGAAGTGGTGGCCTAACTACGGCTACACTAGAAGGACAGTATTTGGTATCTGCGCT
CTGCTGAAGCCAGTTACCTTCGGAAAAAGAGTTGGTAGCTCTTGATCCGGCAAACAAACCACCGCTGGTA
GCGGTGGTTTTTTTGTTTGCAAGCAGCAGATTACGCGCAGAAAAAAAGGATCTCAAGAAGATCCTTTGAT
CTTTTCTACGGGGTCTGACGCTCAGTGGAACGAAAACTCACGTTAAGGGATTTTGGTCATGAGATTATCA
AAAAGGATCTTCACCTAGATCCTTTTAAATTAAAAATGAAGTTTTAAATCAATCTAAAGTATATATGAGT
AAACTTGGTCTGACAGTTACCAATGCTTAATCAGTGAGGCACCTATCTCAGCGATCTGTCTATTTCGTTC
ATCCATAGTTGCCTGACTCCCCGTCGTGTAGATAACTACGATACGGGAGGGCTTACCATCTGGCCCCAGT
GCTGCAATGATACCGCGAGACCCACGCTCACCGGCTCCAGATTTATCAGCAATAAACCAGCCAGCCGGAA
GGGCCGAGCGCAGAAGTGGTCCTGCAACTTTATCCGCCTCCATCCAGTCTATTAATTGTTGCCGGGAAGC
TAGAGTAAGTAGTTCGCCAGTTAATAGTTTGCGCAACGTTGTTGCCATTGCTACAGGCATCGTGGTGTCA
CGCTCGTCGTTTGGTATGGCTTCATTCAGCTCCGGTTCCCAACGATCAAGGCGAGTTACATGATCCCCCA
TGTTGTGCAAAAAAGCGGTTAGCTCCTTCGGTCCTCCGATCGTTGTCAGAAGTAAGTTGGCCGCAGTGTT
ATCACTCATGGTTATGGCAGCACTGCATAATTCTCTTACTGTCATGCCATCCGTAAGATGCTTTTCTGTG
ACTGGTGAGTACTCAACCAAGTCATTCTGAGAATAGTGTATGCGGCGACCGAGTTGCTCTTGCCCGGCGT
CAATACGGGATAATACCGCGCCACATAGCAGAACTTTAAAAGTGCTCATCATTGGAAAACGTTCTTCGGG
GCGAAAACTCTCAAGGATCTTACCGCTGTTGAGATCCAGTTCGATGTAACCCACTCGTGCACCCAACTGA
TCTTCAGCATCTTTTACTTTCACCAGCGTTTCTGGGTGAGCAAAAACAGGAAGGCAAAATGCCGCAAAAA
AGGGAATAAGGGCGACACGGAAATGTTGAATACTCATACTCTTCCTTTTTCAATATTATTGAAGCATTTA
TCAGGGTTATTGTCTCATGAGCGGATACATATTTGAATGTATTTAGAAAAATAAACAAATAGGGGTTCCG
CGCACATTTCCCCGAAAAGTGCCACCTGACGTCTAAGAAACCATTATTATCATGACATTAACCTATAAAA
ATAGGCGTATCACGAGGCCCTTTCGTCTCGCGCGTTTCGGTGATGACGGTGAAAACCTCTGACACATGCA
GCTCCCGGAGACGGTCACAGCTTGTCTGTAAGCGGATGCCGGGAGCAGACAAGCCCGTCAGGGCGCGTCA
GCGGGTGTTGGCGGGTGTCGGGGCTGGCTTAACTATGCGGCATCAGAGCAGATTGTACTGAGAGTGCACC
ATATGGACATATTGTCGTTAGAACGCGGCTACAATTAATACATAACCTTATGTATCATACACATACGATT
TAGGTGACACTATA
Features (pLannotate 1.2.2; 16 found; start..end, strand, type, name):
     64..759     +  CDS            TagBFP: TagBFP is a basic (constitutively fluorescent) blue fluorescent protein published in 2008, derived from Entacmaea quadricolor. It is reported to be a very rapidly-maturing monomer with very low acid sensitivity.
    769..890     +  polyA_signal   SV40 poly(A) signal: SV40 polyadenylation signal
    897..930     +  protein_bind   loxP: Cre-mediated recombination occurs in the 8-bp core sequence (GCATACAT). Cre recombinase
    937..1253    +  promoter       SV40 promoter: SV40 enhancer and early promoter
   1266..1640    +  CDS            BleoR: antibiotic-binding protein; Sh ble from Streptoalloteichus hindustanus; confers resistance to bleomycin, phleomycin, and Zeocin™
   1650..1874    +  polyA_signal   bGH poly(A) signal: bovine growth hormone polyadenylation signal
   1881..2121    +  promoter       U6 promoter: RNA polymerase III promoter for human U6 snRNA
   2131..2164    +  protein_bind   loxP: Cre-mediated recombination occurs in the 8-bp core sequence (GCATACAT). Cre recombinase
   2202..2220    -  promoter       T7 promoter: promoter for bacteriophage T7 RNA polymerase
   2242..2295    -  CDS            lacI (fragment): lac repressor; lacI; The lac repressor binds to the lac operator to inhibit transcription in E. coli. This inhibition can be relieved by adding lactose or isopropyl-β-D-thiogalactopyranoside (IPTG).
   2478..3066    -  rep_origin     ori: high-copy-number ColE1/pMB1/pBR322/pUC origin of replication
   3237..4097    -  CDS            AmpR: β-lactamase; bla; confers resistance to ampicillin, carbenicillin, and related antibiotics
   4098..4202    -  promoter       AmpR promoter: bla
   4297..4332    +  CDS            rop (fragment): Rop protein, which maintains plasmids at low copy number; rop
   4434..4485    +  misc_feature   bom (fragment): basis of mobility region from pBR322
   4548..2       +  promoter       SP6 promoter (across the origin): promoter for bacteriophage SP6 RNA polymerase
