>Addgene plasmid #120045 | pMaCTag-Z02 | addgene full sequence | sequence record 232651 | Addgene NGS Result
ATTTAGGTGACACTATAGAACGCGGCCGCCAGCTGAAGCTTCGTACGTCAGGTGGAGGAGGTAGTGGCGG
AGGCGGATCCAGCGAGCTGATTAAGGAGAACATGCACATGAAGCTGTACATGGAGGGCACCGTGGACAAC
CATCACTTCAAGTGCACATCCGAGGGCGAAGGCAAGCCCTACGAGGGCACCCAGACCATGAGAATCAAGG
TGGTCGAGGGCGGCCCTCTCCCCTTCGCCTTCGACATCCTGGCTACTAGCTTCCTCTACGGCAGCAAGAC
CTTCATCAACCACACCCAGGGCATCCCCGACTTCTTCAAGCAGTCCTTCCCTGAGGGCTTCACATGGGAG
AGAGTCACCACATACGAAGACGGGGGCGTGCTGACCGCTACCCAGGACACCAGCCTCCAGGACGGCTGCC
TCATCTACAACGTCAAGATCAGAGGGGTGAACTTCACATCCAACGGCCCTGTGATGCAGAAGAAAACACT
CGGCTGGGAGGCCTTCACCGAGACGCTGTACCCCGCTGACGGCGGCCTGGAAGGCAGAAACGACATGGCC
CTGAAGCTCGTGGGCGGGAGCCATCTGATCGCAAACATCAAGACCACATATAGATCCAAGAAACCCGCTA
AGAACCTCAAGATGCCTGGCGTCTACTATGTGGACTACAGACTGGAAAGAATCAAGGAGGCCAACAACGA
GACCTACGTCGAGCAGCACGAGGTGGCAGTGGCCAGATACTGCGACCTCCCTAGCAAACTGGGGCACAAG
CTTAATTGAACTAGTAACTTGTTTATTGCAGCTTATAATGGTTACAAATAAAGCAATAGCATCACAAATT
TCACAAATAAAGCATTTTTTTCACTGCATTCTAGTTGTGGTTTGTCCAAACTCATCAATGTATCTTAGTC
GATATAACTTCGTATAGCATACATTATACGAAGTTATGTCGACGGTGTGGAAAGTCCCCAGGCTCCCCAG
CAGGCAGAAGTATGCAAAGCATGCATCTCAATTAGTCAGCAACCAGGTGTGGAAAGTCCCCAGGCTCCCC
AGCAGGCAGAAGTATGCAAAGCATGCATCTCAATTAGTCAGCAACCATAGTCCCGCCCCTAACTCCGCCC
ATCCCGCCCCTAACTCCGCCCAGTTCCGCCCATTCTCCGCCCCATGGCTGACTAATTTTTTTTATTTATG
CAGAGGCCGAGGCCGCCTCGGCCTCTGAGCTATTCCAGAAGTAGTGAGGAGGCTTTTTTGGAGGCCTAGG
CTTTTGCAAAGAATTCGCCACCATGGCCAAGTTGACCAGTGCCGTTCCGGTGCTCACCGCGCGCGACGTC
GCCGGAGCGGTCGAGTTCTGGACCGACCGGCTCGGGTTCTCCCGGGACTTCGTGGAGGACGACTTCGCCG
GTGTGGTCCGGGACGACGTGACCCTGTTCATCAGCGCGGTCCAGGACCAGGTGGTGCCGGACAACACCCT
GGCCTGGGTGTGGGTGCGCGGCCTGGACGAGCTGTACGCCGAGTGGTCGGAGGTCGTGTCCACGAACTTC
CGGGACGCCTCCGGGCCGGCCATGACCGAGATCGGCGAGCAGCCGTGGGGGCGGGAGTTCGCCCTGCGCG
ACCCGGCCGGCAACTGCGTGCACTTCGTGGCCGAGGAGCAGGACTGACTGCAGCGACTGTGCCTTCTAGT
TGCCAGCCATCTGTTGTTTGCCCCTCCCCCGTGCCTTCCTTGACCCTGGAAGGTGCCACTCCCACTGTCC
TTTCCTAATAAAATGAGGAAATTGCATCGCATTGTCTGAGTAGGTGTCATTCTATTCTGGGGGGTGGGGT
GGGGCAGGACAGCAAGGGGGAGGATTGGGAAGACAATAGCAGGCATGCTGGGGATGCGGTGGGCTCTATG
GCTCGAGGAGGGCCTATTTCCCATGATTCCTTCATATTTGCATATACGATACAAGGCTGTTAGAGAGATA
ATTGGAATTAATTTGACTGTAAACACAAAGATATTAGTACAAAATACGTGACGTAGAAAGTAATAATTTC
TTGGGTAGTTTGCAGTTTTAAAATTATGTTTTAAAATGGACTATCATATGCTTACCGTAACTTGAAAGTA
TTTCGATTTCTTGGCTTTATATATCTTGTGGAAAGGACGAAACACCGATAACTTCGTATAGCATACATTA
TACGAAGTTATGGTACCGATGCAGCTAGCCCGCGGATCTGCCGGTCTCCCTATAGTGAGTCGTATTAATT
TCGATAAGCCAGGTTAACCTGCATTAATGAATCGGCCAACGCGCGGGGAGAGGCGGTTTGCGTATTGGGC
GCTCTTCCGCTTCCTCGCTCACTGACTCGCTGCGCTCGGTCGTTCGGCTGCGGCGAGCGGTATCAGCTCA
CTCAAAGGCGGTAATACGGTTATCCACAGAATCAGGGGATAACGCAGGAAAGAACATGTGAGCAAAAGGC
CAGCAAAAGGCCAGGAACCGTAAAAAGGCCGCGTTGCTGGCGTTTTTCCATAGGCTCCGCCCCCCTGACG
AGCATCACAAAAATCGACGCTCAAGTCAGAGGTGGCGAAACCCGACAGGACTATAAAGATACCAGGCGTT
TCCCCCTGGAAGCTCCCTCGTGCGCTCTCCTGTTCCGACCCTGCCGCTTACCGGATACCTGTCCGCCTTT
CTCCCTTCGGGAAGCGTGGCGCTTTCTCATAGCTCACGCTGTAGGTATCTCAGTTCGGTGTAGGTCGTTC
GCTCCAAGCTGGGCTGTGTGCACGAACCCCCCGTTCAGCCCGACCGCTGCGCCTTATCCGGTAACTATCG
TCTTGAGTCCAACCCGGTAAGACACGACTTATCGCCACTGGCAGCAGCCACTGGTAACAGGATTAGCAGA
GCGAGGTATGTAGGCGGTGCTACAGAGTTCTTGAAGTGGTGGCCTAACTACGGCTACACTAGAAGAACAG
TATTTGGTATCTGCGCTCTGCTGAAGCCAGTTACCTTCGGAAAAAGAGTTGGTAGCTCTTGATCCGGCAA
ACAAACCACCGCTGGTAGCGGTGGTTTTTTTGTTTGCAAGCAGCAGATTACGCGCAGAAAAAAAGGATCT
CAAGAAGATCCTTTGATCTTTTCTACGGGGTCTGACGCTCAGTGGAACGAAAACTCACGTTAAGGGATTT
TGGTCATGAGATTATCAAAAAGGATCTTCACCTAGATCCTTTTAAATTAAAAATGAAGTTTTAAATCAAT
CTAAAGTATATATGAGTAAACTTGGTCTGACAGTTACCAATGCTTAATCAGTGAGGCACCTATCTCAGCG
ATCTGTCTATTTCGTTCATCCATAGTTGCCTGACTCCCCGTCGTGTAGATAACTACGATACGGGAGGGCT
TACCATCTGGCCCCAGTGCTGCAATGATACCGCGAGACCCACGCTCACCGGCTCCAGATTTATCAGCAAT
AAACCAGCCAGCCGGAAGGGCCGAGCGCAGAAGTGGTCCTGCAACTTTATCCGCCTCCATCCAGTCTATT
AATTGTTGCCGGGAAGCTAGAGTAAGTAGTTCGCCAGTTAATAGTTTGCGCAACGTTGTTGCCATTGCTA
CAGGCATCGTGGTGTCACGCTCGTCGTTTGGTATGGCTTCATTCAGCTCCGGTTCCCAACGATCAAGGCG
AGTTACATGATCCCCCATGTTGTGCAAAAAAGCGGTTAGCTCCTTCGGTCCTCCGATCGTTGTCAGAAGT
AAGTTGGCCGCAGTGTTATCACTCATGGTTATGGCAGCACTGCATAATTCTCTTACTGTCATGCCATCCG
TAAGATGCTTTTCTGTGACTGGTGAGTACTCAACCAAGTCATTCTGAGAATAGTGTATGCGGCGACCGAG
TTGCTCTTGCCCGGCGTCAATACGGGATAATACCGCGCCACATAGCAGAACTTTAAAAGTGCTCATCATT
GGAAAACGTTCTTCGGGGCGAAAACTCTCAAGGATCTTACCGCTGTTGAGATCCAGTTCGATGTAACCCA
CTCGTGCACCCAACTGATCTTCAGCATCTTTTACTTTCACCAGCGTTTCTGGGTGAGCAAAAACAGGAAG
GCAAAATGCCGCAAAAAAGGGAATAAGGGCGACACGGAAATGTTGAATACTCATACTCTTCCTTTTTCAA
TATTATTGAAGCATTTATCAGGGTTATTGTCTCATGAGCGGATACATATTTGAATGTATTTAGAAAAATA
AACAAATAGGGGTTCCGCGCACATTTCCCCGAAAAGTGCCACCTGACGTCTAAGAAACCATTATTATCAT
GACATTAACCTATAAAAATAGGCGTATCACGAGGCCCTTTCGTCTCGCGCGTTTCGGTGATGACGGTGAA
AACCTCTGACACATGCAGCTCCCGGAGACGGTCACAGCTTGTCTGTAAGCGGATGCCGGGAGCAGACAAG
CCCGTCAGGGCGCGTCAGCGGGTGTTGGCGGGTGTCGGGGCTGGCTTAACTATGCGGCATCAGAGCAGAT
TGTACTGAGAGTGCACCATATGGACATATTGTCGTTAGAACGCGGCTACAATTAATACATAACCTTATGT
ATCATACACATACG
Features (pLannotate 1.2.2; 16 found; start..end, strand, type, name):
      1..19      +  promoter       SP6 promoter: promoter for bacteriophage SP6 RNA polymerase
     81..776     +  CDS            TagBFP: TagBFP is a basic (constitutively fluorescent) blue fluorescent protein published in 2008, derived from Entacmaea quadricolor. It is reported to be a very rapidly-maturing monomer with very low acid sensitivity.
    786..907     +  polyA_signal   SV40 poly(A) signal: SV40 polyadenylation signal
    914..947     +  protein_bind   loxP: Cre-mediated recombination occurs in the 8-bp core sequence (GCATACAT). Cre recombinase
    954..1270    +  promoter       SV40 promoter: SV40 enhancer and early promoter
   1283..1657    +  CDS            BleoR: antibiotic-binding protein; Sh ble from Streptoalloteichus hindustanus; confers resistance to bleomycin, phleomycin, and Zeocin™
   1667..1891    +  polyA_signal   bGH poly(A) signal: bovine growth hormone polyadenylation signal
   1898..2138    +  promoter       U6 promoter: RNA polymerase III promoter for human U6 snRNA
   2148..2181    +  protein_bind   loxP: Cre-mediated recombination occurs in the 8-bp core sequence (GCATACAT). Cre recombinase
   2219..2237    -  promoter       T7 promoter: promoter for bacteriophage T7 RNA polymerase
   2259..2312    -  CDS            lacI (fragment): lac repressor; lacI; The lac repressor binds to the lac operator to inhibit transcription in E. coli. This inhibition can be relieved by adding lactose or isopropyl-β-D-thiogalactopyranoside (IPTG).
   2495..3083    -  rep_origin     ori: high-copy-number ColE1/pMB1/pBR322/pUC origin of replication
   3254..4114    -  CDS            AmpR: β-lactamase; bla; confers resistance to ampicillin, carbenicillin, and related antibiotics
   4115..4219    -  promoter       AmpR promoter: bla
   4314..4349    +  CDS            rop (fragment): Rop protein, which maintains plasmids at low copy number; rop
   4451..4502    +  misc_feature   bom (fragment): basis of mobility region from pBR322
