[The description below was written by a language model from this plasmid's Addgene catalogue record and pLannotate feature annotations shown in this document.]
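Description:
pMaCTag-Z02 is a PCR template plasmid built on the pFA6a backbone, intended not for direct transfection or expression but as the source of an amplifiable cassette for C-terminal tagging of endogenous mammalian genes with the blue fluorescent protein TagBFP. It is maintained in E. coli as a high-copy plasmid through a ColE1/pUC-type origin and selected with ampicillin via the bla gene. Short remnants of lacI, rop and bom, together with flanking SP6 and T7 phage promoters, are backbone carry-over. The two 4,564-nt sequence records (depositor and sequencing result) carry the same features in the same order and differ only in their start coordinate.

The tagging module begins with a promoterless TagBFP coding sequence, cloned between BamHI and SpeI sites and followed by an SV40 polyadenylation signal. The lack of a promoter is deliberate, since the tag is meant to be fused in frame to the 3' end of a target gene and expressed from that gene's own regulatory elements. Downstream lies a selection unit consisting of the SV40 enhancer/early promoter driving the Sh ble gene (Zeocin resistance) with a bGH polyadenylation signal, followed by a human U6 RNA polymerase III promoter at the end of the cassette. In the associated CRISPR-Cas12a-assisted PCR tagging approach, gene-specific M1 and M2 oligos amplify this module. The terminal position of the U6 promoter is consistent with it driving a guide RNA supplied by the reverse oligo, although the record does not spell this out. Two loxP sites bracket the marker and U6 promoter, which should allow Cre-mediated removal of these elements after integrants are selected, leaving the TagBFP fusion and its terminator in place.
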