Addgene plasmid #120045: pMaCTag-Z02
Purpose: Template for C-terminal PCR tagging of mammalian genes (Zeocin selection) with TagBFP
Depositing lab: Michael Knop. Publication: CRISPR-Cas12a-assisted PCR tagging of mammalian genes. Fueller J, Herbst K, Meurer M, Gubicza K, Kurtulmus B, Knopf JD, Kirrmaier D, Buchmuller BC, Pereira G, Lemberg MK, Knop M. J Cell Biol. 2020 Jun 1;219(6). pii: 151766. doi: 10.1083/jcb.201910210. PubMed 32406907.
Backbone
  Vector backbone: pFA6a
  Backbone size w/o insert (bp): 2412
  Vector type: PCR Template
  Selectable markers: Zeocin
Growth in bacteria
  Bacterial resistance: Ampicillin, 100 μg/mL
  Growth temperature: 37°C
  Growth strain: DH5alpha
  Copy number: High Copy
Gene/Insert
  Gene/Insert name: TagBFP
  Species: H. sapiens (human)
  Promoter: None
  Tag / fusion protein: TagBFP (C terminal on backbone)
  Cloning method: Restriction Enzyme; 5′ cloning site BamHI (not destroyed); 3′ cloning site SpeI (not destroyed)
  Sequencing primers: 5′ SP6; 3′ AAACCACAACTAGAATGCAGTG
Terms and licenses: Academic/Nonprofit Terms; Industry Terms: Not Available to Industry
Depositor comments: Template plasmid for C-terminal PCR tagging of mammalian genes. For M1 and M2 tagging oligo design please visit www.pcr-tagging.com Please visit https://www.biorxiv.org/content/early/2018/11/20/473876 for BioRxiv preprint
How to cite: pMaCTag-Z02 was a gift from Michael Knop (Addgene plasmid # 120045 ; http://n2t.net/addgene:120045 ; RRID:Addgene_120045)
